Addgene plasmid #112298: pZNF764-donor
Purpose: CRISPR donor plasmid to tag human transcription factor ZNF764 with GFP
Depositing lab: Kevin White. Depositing organization: University of Chicago.
Backbone
  Vector backbone: pUC19
  Vector type: CRISPR
Growth in bacteria
  Bacterial resistance: Ampicillin, 100 μg/mL
  Growth temperature: 37°C
  Growth strain: DH5alpha
  Copy number: High Copy
Gene/Insert
  Gene/Insert name: ZNF764 homology arms flanking EGFP-IRES-Neo cassette
  Species: H. sapiens (human)
  Mutation: hg38:16:30555233:G>A, hg38:16:30555234:C>G, hg38:16:30556078:T>G
  Entrez Gene: ZNF764 (a.k.a. MGC13138)
  Cloning method: Gibson Cloning
  Sequencing primers: 5′ M13pUC-fwd; 3′ M13pUC-rev
Terms and licenses: Academic/Nonprofit Terms; Industry Terms: Not Available to Industry
Depositor comments: Cloning source: K562. Use with plasmid pZNF764.1.0-gDNA.
How to cite: pZNF764-donor was a gift from Kevin White (Addgene plasmid # 112298 ; http://n2t.net/addgene:112298 ; RRID:Addgene_112298)
