[The description below was written by a language model from this plasmid's Addgene catalogue record and pLannotate feature annotations shown in this document.]
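Description:
pZNF764-donor is a CRISPR homology-directed repair donor built on the pUC19 backbone, designed to knock a GFP tag into the endogenous human ZNF764 transcription factor locus. It is propagated in E. coli as a high-copy plasmid through the ColE1/pUC origin and selected with ampicillin via the β-lactamase gene. Remnants of the pUC19 lac promoter/operator, lacZα and multiple cloning site flank the insert, which was assembled by Gibson cloning from homology arms amplified from K562 genomic DNA.

The insert consists of ZNF764 homology arms surrounding an EGFP-IRES-Neo cassette. The annotated upstream arm contains the 3′ portion of the ZNF764 coding sequence, followed on the same strand by a short linker region annotated with a TEV-site-containing tag fragment and an S-tag, and then EGFP. This layout suggests a C-terminal fusion to the native protein, although the record does not state this outright. Downstream, an EMCV IRES drives translation of the Tn5 neomycin phosphotransferase from the same transcript. No separate mammalian promoter is annotated, so both GFP and G418 resistance appear to depend on correct integration and expression from the endogenous ZNF764 promoter. The region after NeoR presumably forms the downstream homology arm. The GVQW1 and C9orf85 fragment hits there are probably similarity matches within genomic sequence rather than intended payload. Three single-base substitutions relative to hg38 are recorded in the arms, but their purpose is not stated.

The donor is meant to be used with its companion guide RNA plasmid, pZNF764.1.0-gDNA, to generate cell lines expressing GFP-tagged ZNF764 at endogenous levels.
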