Features (pLannotate 1.2.2; 19 found; start..end, strand, type, name):
      1..21      +  misc_feature   MCS (fragment): pUC18/19 multiple cloning site
     58..74      -  protein_bind   lac operator: The lac repressor binds to the lac operator to inhibit transcription in E. coli. This inhibition can be relieved by adding lactose or isopropyl-β-D-thiogalactopyranoside (IPTG). lac repressor encoded by lacI
     82..112     -  promoter       lac promoter: promoter for the E. coli lac operon
    127..148     -  protein_bind   CAP binding site: CAP binding activates transcription in the presence of cAMP. E. coli catabolite activator protein
    161..253     -  CDS            lacI (fragment): lac repressor; lacI; The lac repressor binds to the lac operator to inhibit transcription in E. coli. This inhibition can be relieved by adding lactose or isopropyl-β-D-thiogalactopyranoside (IPTG).
    436..1024    -  rep_origin     ori: high-copy-number ColE1/pMB1/pBR322/pUC origin of replication
   1195..2055    -  CDS            AmpR: β-lactamase; bla; confers resistance to ampicillin, carbenicillin, and related antibiotics
   2056..2160    -  promoter       AmpR promoter: bla
   2255..2290    +  CDS            rop (fragment): Rop protein, which maintains plasmids at low copy number; rop
   2392..2491    +  misc_feature   bom (fragment): basis of mobility region from pBR322
   2497..2654    -  CDS            lacZα (fragment): LacZα fragment of β-galactosidase; lacZ fragment
   2942..3856    +  CDS            ZNF764 (fragment): ZN764_HUMAN - Experimental evidence at protein level: Swiss-Prot protein existence level 1. May be involved in transcriptional regulation. From Homo sapiens (Human).
   3877..3897    +  CDS            capTEV™ (fragment): composite tag for in vivo biotinylation, TEV protease cleavage, and 6xHis tagging
   3911..3955    +  CDS            S-Tag: affinity and epitope tag derived from pancreatic ribonuclease A
   4046..4765    +  CDS            EGFP: the original enhanced GFP (Yang et al., 1996) mammalian codon-optimized
   4803..5388    +  misc_feature   IRES2: internal ribosome entry site (IRES) of the encephalomyocarditis virus (EMCV)
   5470..6273    +  CDS            NeoR/KanR: aminoglycoside phosphotransferase from Tn5; aph(3')-II (or nptII); confers resistance to neomycin, kanamycin, and G418 (Geneticin®)
   6726..6971    +  CDS            GVQW1 (fragment): GVQW1_HUMAN - Also known as TIGD1L2. Experimental evidence at transcript level: Swiss-Prot protein existence level 2. From Homo sapiens (Human).
   7011..7136    +  CDS            C9orf85 (fragment): CI085_HUMAN - Experimental evidence at protein level: Swiss-Prot protein existence level 1. From Homo sapiens (Human).
>Addgene plasmid #112298 | pZNF764-donor | depositor full sequence | sequence record 211689 | Full Sequence
GACCTGCAGGCATGCAAGCTTGGCGTAATCATGGTCATAGCTGTTTCCTGTGTGAAATTGTTATCCGCTC
ACAATTCCACACAACATACGAGCCGGAAGCATAAAGTGTAAAGCCTGGGGTGCCTAATGAGTGAGCTAAC
TCACATTAATTGCGTTGCGCTCACTGCCCGCTTTCCAGTCGGGAAACCTGTCGTGCCAGCTGCATTAATG
AATCGGCCAACGCGCGGGGAGAGGCGGTTTGCGTATTGGGCGCTCTTCCGCTTCCTCGCTCACTGACTCG
CTGCGCTCGGTCGTTCGGCTGCGGCGAGCGGTATCAGCTCACTCAAAGGCGGTAATACGGTTATCCACAG
AATCAGGGGATAACGCAGGAAAGAACATGTGAGCAAAAGGCCAGCAAAAGGCCAGGAACCGTAAAAAGGC
CGCGTTGCTGGCGTTTTTCCATAGGCTCCGCCCCCCTGACGAGCATCACAAAAATCGACGCTCAAGTCAG
AGGTGGCGAAACCCGACAGGACTATAAAGATACCAGGCGTTTCCCCCTGGAAGCTCCCTCGTGCGCTCTC
CTGTTCCGACCCTGCCGCTTACCGGATACCTGTCCGCCTTTCTCCCTTCGGGAAGCGTGGCGCTTTCTCA
TAGCTCACGCTGTAGGTATCTCAGTTCGGTGTAGGTCGTTCGCTCCAAGCTGGGCTGTGTGCACGAACCC
CCCGTTCAGCCCGACCGCTGCGCCTTATCCGGTAACTATCGTCTTGAGTCCAACCCGGTAAGACACGACT
TATCGCCACTGGCAGCAGCCACTGGTAACAGGATTAGCAGAGCGAGGTATGTAGGCGGTGCTACAGAGTT
CTTGAAGTGGTGGCCTAACTACGGCTACACTAGAAGGACAGTATTTGGTATCTGCGCTCTGCTGAAGCCA
GTTACCTTCGGAAAAAGAGTTGGTAGCTCTTGATCCGGCAAACAAACCACCGCTGGTAGCGGTGGTTTTT
TTGTTTGCAAGCAGCAGATTACGCGCAGAAAAAAAGGATCTCAAGAAGATCCTTTGATCTTTTCTACGGG
GTCTGACGCTCAGTGGAACGAAAACTCACGTTAAGGGATTTTGGTCATGAGATTATCAAAAAGGATCTTC
ACCTAGATCCTTTTAAATTAAAAATGAAGTTTTAAATCAATCTAAAGTATATATGAGTAAACTTGGTCTG
ACAGTTACCAATGCTTAATCAGTGAGGCACCTATCTCAGCGATCTGTCTATTTCGTTCATCCATAGTTGC
CTGACTCCCCGTCGTGTAGATAACTACGATACGGGAGGGCTTACCATCTGGCCCCAGTGCTGCAATGATA
CCGCGAGACCCACGCTCACCGGCTCCAGATTTATCAGCAATAAACCAGCCAGCCGGAAGGGCCGAGCGCA
GAAGTGGTCCTGCAACTTTATCCGCCTCCATCCAGTCTATTAATTGTTGCCGGGAAGCTAGAGTAAGTAG
TTCGCCAGTTAATAGTTTGCGCAACGTTGTTGCCATTGCTACAGGCATCGTGGTGTCACGCTCGTCGTTT
GGTATGGCTTCATTCAGCTCCGGTTCCCAACGATCAAGGCGAGTTACATGATCCCCCATGTTGTGCAAAA
AAGCGGTTAGCTCCTTCGGTCCTCCGATCGTTGTCAGAAGTAAGTTGGCCGCAGTGTTATCACTCATGGT
TATGGCAGCACTGCATAATTCTCTTACTGTCATGCCATCCGTAAGATGCTTTTCTGTGACTGGTGAGTAC
TCAACCAAGTCATTCTGAGAATAGTGTATGCGGCGACCGAGTTGCTCTTGCCCGGCGTCAATACGGGATA
ATACCGCGCCACATAGCAGAACTTTAAAAGTGCTCATCATTGGAAAACGTTCTTCGGGGCGAAAACTCTC
AAGGATCTTACCGCTGTTGAGATCCAGTTCGATGTAACCCACTCGTGCACCCAACTGATCTTCAGCATCT
TTTACTTTCACCAGCGTTTCTGGGTGAGCAAAAACAGGAAGGCAAAATGCCGCAAAAAAGGGAATAAGGG
CGACACGGAAATGTTGAATACTCATACTCTTCCTTTTTCAATATTATTGAAGCATTTATCAGGGTTATTG
TCTCATGAGCGGATACATATTTGAATGTATTTAGAAAAATAAACAAATAGGGGTTCCGCGCACATTTCCC
CGAAAAGTGCCACCTGACGTCTAAGAAACCATTATTATCATGACATTAACCTATAAAAATAGGCGTATCA
CGAGGCCCTTTCGTCTCGCGCGTTTCGGTGATGACGGTGAAAACCTCTGACACATGCAGCTCCCGGAGAC
GGTCACAGCTTGTCTGTAAGCGGATGCCGGGAGCAGACAAGCCCGTCAGGGCGCGTCAGCGGGTGTTGGC
GGGTGTCGGGGCTGGCTTAACTATGCGGCATCAGAGCAGATTGTACTGAGAGTGCACCATATGCGGTGTG
AAATACCGCACAGATGCGTAAGGAGAAAATACCGCATCAGGCGCCATTCGCCATTCAGGCTGCGCAACTG
TTGGGAAGGGCGATCGGTGCGGGCCTCTTCGCTATTACGCCAGCTGGCGAAAGGGGGATGTGCTGCAAGG
CGATTAAGTTGGGTAACGCCAGGGTTTTCCCAGTCACGACGTTGTAAAACGACGGCCAGTGAATTCGAGC
TCGGTACCCCATCCTCAGGTGTCCGTTCCTCCTTCTGGATCAGGCCCAGATGTTCATGTCATCTCTGCCC
TTCCCCCACCGTGACATTTCCCCAGCCCCGAGGCGGAATGGGCTGTTCTCTCCCTCCCGGCTCTGTCTGG
CTCTGCAGCCGAGGAACAGGTGTCACTCCTCCATCTCCCAGGAGCAGCCGGGGATCCAGCAGGCCTGTCC
CTGTCCACGCGGGCTGTGGGATTCAAGGACCAGGATGAGCCGAGCCTGAACTCTCCCCTCTTTATCTCTC
AGCAGATTCCAGAAACAAGAAAAAGGAAAGACAAAGGGAAGGGACGGGAGCCCTGGAGAAGCCCGACCCT
GTGGCCGCCGGGTCTCCTGGGCTGAAGTCTCCCCAAGCCCCCTCGGCCGGGCCCCCTTATGGTTGGGAGC
AGCTGTCCAAGGCACCGCACCGGGGACGCCCCTCCCTCTGTGCCCACCCCCCTGTCCCCCGAGCTGACCA
GCGTCATGGCTGCTACGTGTGCGGGAAGAGCTTTGCCTGGCGCTCCACACTGGTGGAGCACGTCTACAGT
CACACTGGCGAGAAGCCCTTCCACTGCACTGACTGCGGCAAGGGCTTCGGCCACGCTTCCTCCCTGAGCA
AACACCGGGCCATCCATCGTGGGGAGCGGCCCCACCGCTGTCTGGAGTGTGGCCGGGCCTTCACGCAGCG
CTCGGCGCTGACTTCGCACCTGCGCGTCCACACCGGCGAGAAACCCTATGGCTGCGCCGACTGTGGCCGC
CGCTTCAGCCAGAGCTCTGCCCTCTACCAGCACCGGCGCGTGCACAGCGGCGAGACCCCCTTCCCCTGCC
CGGACTGTGGCCGCGCCTTCGCCTACCCCTCGGACCTGCGGCGCCACGTGCGCACCCACACCGGCGAGAA
GCCCTACCCGTGCCCGGACTGCGGGCGCTGCTTCCGCCAGAGCTCGGAGATGGCAGCCCACAGGCGCACC
CACAGCGGCGAGAAGCCCTACCCCTGCCCGCAGTGCGGCCGCCGCTTTGGCCAGAAGTCAGCCGTGGCCA
AACACCAGTGGGTTCATCGGCCCGGGGCCGGGGGCCACAGGGGCCGGGTCGCCGGGCGTCTGTCTGTGAC
CCTGACCCCTGGCCACGGAGACCTGGACCCGCCCGTGGGCTTCCAGCTGTACCCGGAGATATTCCAGGAG
TGTGGGGGGATTCCAACTACTGCAAGCGAGAATCTTTATTTTCAGGGCGCCGCCAAATTCAAAGAAACCG
CTGCTGCTAAATTCGAACGCCAGCACATGGACAGCGGAGGTGGAGGTTCGAGCGGTCCCTCGGGTTCGTC
GAGCCTGGAAGTTCTGTTCCAGGGGCCCCTGTCGTCGAGCGGTCCCTCGGGTTCGATGGTGAGCAAAGGC
GAGGAGCTGTTCACCGGGGTGGTGCCCATCCTGGTCGAGCTGGACGGCGACGTAAACGGCCACAAGTTCA
GCGTGTCCGGCGAGGGCGAGGGCGATGCCACCTACGGCAAGCTGACCCTGAAGTTCATCTGCACCACCGG
CAAGCTGCCCGTGCCCTGGCCCACCCTCGTGACCACCCTGACCTACGGCGTGCAGTGCTTCAGCCGCTAC
CCCGACCACATGAAGCAGCACGACTTCTTCAAGTCCGCCATGCCCGAAGGCTACGTCCAGGAGCGCACCA
TCTTCTTCAAGGACGACGGCAACTACAAGACCCGCGCCGAGGTGAAGTTCGAGGGCGACACCCTGGTGAA
CCGCATCGAGCTGAAGGGCATCGACTTCAAGGAGGACGGCAACATCCTGGGGCACAAGCTGGAGTACAAC
TACAACAGCCACAACGTCTATATCATGGCCGACAAGCAGAAGAACGGCATCAAGGTGAACTTCAAGATCC
GCCACAACATCGAGGACGGCAGCGTGCAGCTCGCCGACCACTACCAGCAGAACACCCCCATCGGCGACGG
CCCCGTGCTGCTGCCCGACAACCACTACCTGAGCACCCAGTCCGCCCTGAGCAAAGACCCCAACGAGAAG
CGCGATCACATGGTCCTTAAGGAGTTCGTGACCGCCGCCGGGATCACTCTCGGCATGGACGAGCTGTACA
AGTAATGATCTAGAGTCGAGTTAATTAAGAATTCCGCCCCCCCCCCTCTCCCTCCCCCCCCCTAACGTTA
CTGGCCGAAGCCGCTTGGAATAAGGCCGGTGTGCGTTTGTCTATATGTTATTTTCCACCATATTGCCGTC
TTTTGGCAATGTGAGGGCCCGGAAACCTGGCCCTGTCTTCTTGACGAGCATTCCTAGGGGTCTTTCCCCT
CTCGCCAAAGGAATGCAGGGTCTGTTGAATGTCGTGAAGGAAGCAGTTCCTCTGGAAGCTTCTTGAAGAC
AAACAACGTCTGTAGCGACCCTTTGCAGGCAGCGGAACCCCCCACCTGGCGACAGGTGCCTCTGCGGCCA
AAAGCCACGTGTATAAGATACACCTGCAAAGGCGGCACAACCCCAGTGCCACGTTGTGAGTTGGATAGTT
GTGGAAAGAGTCAAATGGCTCTCCTCAAGCGTATTCAACAAGGGGCTGAAGGATGCCCAGAAGGTACCCC
ATTGTATGGGATCTGATCTGGGGCCTCGGTGCACATGCTTTACATGTGTTTAGTCGAGGTTAAAAAAACG
TCTAGGCCCCCCGAACCACGGGGACGTGGTTTTCCTTTGAAAAACACGATGATAATATGGCCACAACCTG
TTACATTGCACAAGATAAAAATATATCATCACGAACAGTAAAACTGTCTGCTTACATAAACAGTAATACA
AGGGGTGTTATGGGATCGGCCATTGAACAAGATGGATTGCACGCAGGTTCTCCGGCCGCTTGGGTGGAGA
GGCTATTCGGCTATGACTGGGCACAACAGACAATCGGCTGCTCTGATGCCGCCGTGTTCCGGCTGTCAGC
GCAGGGGCGCCCGGTTCTTTTTGTCAAGACCGACCTGTCCGGTGCCCTGAATGAACTGCAGGACGAGGCA
GCGCGGCTATCGTGGCTGGCCACGACGGGCGTTCCTTGCGCAGCTGTGCTCGACGTTGTCACTGAAGCGG
GAAGGGACTGGCTGCTATTGGGCGAAGTGCCGGGGCAGGATCTCCTGTCATCTCACCTTGCTCCTGCCGA
GAAAGTATCCATCATGGCTGATGCAATGCGGCGGCTGCATACGCTTGATCCGGCTACCTGCCCATTCGAC
CACCAAGCGAAACATCGCATCGAGCGAGCACGTACTCGGATGGAAGCCGGTCTTGTCGATCAGGATGATC
TGGACGAAGAGCATCAGGGGCTCGCGCCAGCCGAACTGTTCGCCAGGCTCAAGGCGCGCATGCCCGACGG
CGAGGATCTCGTCGTGACCCATGGCGATGCCTGCTTGCCGAATATCATGGTGGAAAATGGCCGCTTTTCT
GGATTCATCGACTGTGGCCGGCTGGGTGTGGCGGACCGCTATCAGGACATAGCGTTGGCTACCCGTGATA
TTGCTGAAGAGCTTGGCGGCGAATGGGCTGACCGCTTCCTCGTGCTTTACGGTATCGCCGCTCCCGATTC
GCAGCGCATCGCCTTCTATCGCCTTCTTGACGAGTTCTTCTGAGTCCGGCCTTAAAAGTGACTATCTAGA
CATTACGGGAGGCCCGAGATGGGCTCAGGGGCCCGAACCTCTGCGGCGGCCTGCAGGGAGGTCCCAGAAT
CTAGGGCAAGAGCTGGCCCTGGGGTGCGGACAGTCTGATCTTGGGCCCTTAGCAGCCTCCTCTGCCAGCA
CCTTGCTCCCCACTGCCCAGGGCTCTCCAAGGCCCCCTCTACTGAGGCAGGGCTGAGTTGAGAACCCCCA
GACCTACATAAGGGGAACCAAAAGCTGTTTCTCAGCCCAGAGGTGCTAAGAGGACTGAGGTAGAGGAGAA
CCTTGTTTTACCCATTGTCTTTTTAAATTTTTTATCATTATTTTTATTCTTGTGACCCTCCCAGAACACA
ATACTCATTGTCTTTTTATTTATTTATTTATTTATTTCTGAGACAGCTTCCTGCTCTGTCACCCAGGCTG
GAGTGCAGTGGTGTGAACAGGGCTAACTGCAGCCTCAACCTGCAGTGCTCAAGGAATCCTCTCCCATCAG
CCTTCCAAATATCTGAGACTACAGGCGGGCAACACTACGGCCAGCTAATTTTTAAATTTTACATAGAGAT
GAGGTTCTCACTGTTGTCCAGGCTGGTCTCAAACTCCTTGGCTGAAGTGATCCTGTCGTCTCGGCTTCCG
CAAGTGCTGGGATTACAGGCGTGAGCTACCACCATGCCTGGCTTCCATTGTCTTTGTGTGTGTGTGTGTG
TGATGGGGTTTTGCTCTTGTTGCCCAGGCTGGAGTGCAATAGCGCAATCTCAGCTCACTGCAACCTCTGC
CTCCAGAGTTCAAGCAATTCTCCTTCCTCAGCCTCCCAAGTAGCTGGGACTACAGGCACCCACCACCTCC
ATTGTCTTTTTACTGCCCAAGTTAAAATCCTGTGACTGTGTACTGGATCTGGCCT
