Features (pLannotate 1.2.2; 19 found; start..end, strand, type, name):
      1..21      +  misc_feature   MCS (fragment): pUC18/19 multiple cloning site
     58..74      -  protein_bind   lac operator: The lac repressor binds to the lac operator to inhibit transcription in E. coli. This inhibition can be relieved by adding lactose or isopropyl-β-D-thiogalactopyranoside (IPTG). lac repressor encoded by lacI
     82..112     -  promoter       lac promoter: promoter for the E. coli lac operon
    127..148     -  protein_bind   CAP binding site: CAP binding activates transcription in the presence of cAMP. E. coli catabolite activator protein
    161..253     -  CDS            lacI (fragment): lac repressor; lacI; The lac repressor binds to the lac operator to inhibit transcription in E. coli. This inhibition can be relieved by adding lactose or isopropyl-β-D-thiogalactopyranoside (IPTG).
    436..1024    -  rep_origin     ori: high-copy-number ColE1/pMB1/pBR322/pUC origin of replication
   1195..2055    -  CDS            AmpR: β-lactamase; bla; confers resistance to ampicillin, carbenicillin, and related antibiotics
   2056..2160    -  promoter       AmpR promoter: bla
   2255..2290    +  CDS            rop (fragment): Rop protein, which maintains plasmids at low copy number; rop
   2392..2491    +  misc_feature   bom (fragment): basis of mobility region from pBR322
   2497..2654    -  CDS            lacZα (fragment): LacZα fragment of β-galactosidase; lacZ fragment
   2942..3856    +  CDS            ZNF764 (fragment): ZN764_HUMAN - Experimental evidence at protein level: Swiss-Prot protein existence level 1. May be involved in transcriptional regulation. From Homo sapiens (Human).
   3877..3897    +  CDS            capTEV™ (fragment): composite tag for in vivo biotinylation, TEV protease cleavage, and 6xHis tagging
   3911..3955    +  CDS            S-Tag: affinity and epitope tag derived from pancreatic ribonuclease A
   4046..4765    +  CDS            EGFP: the original enhanced GFP (Yang et al., 1996) mammalian codon-optimized
   4803..5388    +  misc_feature   IRES2: internal ribosome entry site (IRES) of the encephalomyocarditis virus (EMCV)
   5470..6273    +  CDS            NeoR/KanR: aminoglycoside phosphotransferase from Tn5; aph(3')-II (or nptII); confers resistance to neomycin, kanamycin, and G418 (Geneticin®)
   6726..6971    +  CDS            GVQW1 (fragment): GVQW1_HUMAN - Also known as TIGD1L2. Experimental evidence at transcript level: Swiss-Prot protein existence level 2. From Homo sapiens (Human).
   7011..7136    +  CDS            C9orf85 (fragment): CI085_HUMAN - Experimental evidence at protein level: Swiss-Prot protein existence level 1. From Homo sapiens (Human).
>Addgene plasmid #112298 | pZNF764-donor | addgene full sequence | sequence record 228408 | Addgene NGS Result
GACCTGCAGGCATGCAAGCTTGGCGTAATCATGGTCATAGCTGTTTCCTGTGTGAAATTGTTATCCGCTC
ACAATTCCACACAACATACGAGCCGGAAGCATAAAGTGTAAAGCCTGGGGTGCCTAATGAGTGAGCTAAC
TCACATTAATTGCGTTGCGCTCACTGCCCGCTTTCCAGTCGGGAAACCTGTCGTGCCAGCTGCATTAATG
AATCGGCCAACGCGCGGGGAGAGGCGGTTTGCGTATTGGGCGCTCTTCCGCTTCCTCGCTCACTGACTCG
CTGCGCTCGGTCGTTCGGCTGCGGCGAGCGGTATCAGCTCACTCAAAGGCGGTAATACGGTTATCCACAG
AATCAGGGGATAACGCAGGAAAGAACATGTGAGCAAAAGGCCAGCAAAAGGCCAGGAACCGTAAAAAGGC
CGCGTTGCTGGCGTTTTTCCATAGGCTCCGCCCCCCTGACGAGCATCACAAAAATCGACGCTCAAGTCAG
AGGTGGCGAAACCCGACAGGACTATAAAGATACCAGGCGTTTCCCCCTGGAAGCTCCCTCGTGCGCTCTC
CTGTTCCGACCCTGCCGCTTACCGGATACCTGTCCGCCTTTCTCCCTTCGGGAAGCGTGGCGCTTTCTCA
TAGCTCACGCTGTAGGTATCTCAGTTCGGTGTAGGTCGTTCGCTCCAAGCTGGGCTGTGTGCACGAACCC
CCCGTTCAGCCCGACCGCTGCGCCTTATCCGGTAACTATCGTCTTGAGTCCAACCCGGTAAGACACGACT
TATCGCCACTGGCAGCAGCCACTGGTAACAGGATTAGCAGAGCGAGGTATGTAGGCGGTGCTACAGAGTT
CTTGAAGTGGTGGCCTAACTACGGCTACACTAGAAGAACAGTATTTGGTATCTGCGCTCTGCTGAAGCCA
GTTACCTTCGGAAAAAGAGTTGGTAGCTCTTGATCCGGCAAACAAACCACCGCTGGTAGCGGTGGTTTTT
TTGTTTGCAAGCAGCAGATTACGCGCAGAAAAAAAGGATCTCAAGAAGATCCTTTGATCTTTTCTACGGG
GTCTGACGCTCAGTGGAACGAAAACTCACGTTAAGGGATTTTGGTCATGAGATTATCAAAAAGGATCTTC
ACCTAGATCCTTTTAAATTAAAAATGAAGTTTTAAATCAATCTAAAGTATATATGAGTAAACTTGGTCTG
ACAGTTACCAATGCTTAATCAGTGAGGCACCTATCTCAGCGATCTGTCTATTTCGTTCATCCATAGTTGC
CTGACTCCCCGTCGTGTAGATAACTACGATACGGGAGGGCTTACCATCTGGCCCCAGTGCTGCAATGATA
CCGCGAGACCCACGCTCACCGGCTCCAGATTTATCAGCAATAAACCAGCCAGCCGGAAGGGCCGAGCGCA
GAAGTGGTCCTGCAACTTTATCCGCCTCCATCCAGTCTATTAATTGTTGCCGGGAAGCTAGAGTAAGTAG
TTCGCCAGTTAATAGTTTGCGCAACGTTGTTGCCATTGCTACAGGCATCGTGGTGTCACGCTCGTCGTTT
GGTATGGCTTCATTCAGCTCCGGTTCCCAACGATCAAGGCGAGTTACATGATCCCCCATGTTGTGCAAAA
AAGCGGTTAGCTCCTTCGGTCCTCCGATCGTTGTCAGAAGTAAGTTGGCCGCAGTGTTATCACTCATGGT
TATGGCAGCACTGCATAATTCTCTTACTGTCATGCCATCCGTAAGATGCTTTTCTGTGACTGGTGAGTAC
TCAACCAAGTCATTCTGAGAATAGTGTATGCGGCGACCGAGTTGCTCTTGCCCGGCGTCAATACGGGATA
ATACCGCGCCACATAGCAGAACTTTAAAAGTGCTCATCATTGGAAAACGTTCTTCGGGGCGAAAACTCTC
AAGGATCTTACCGCTGTTGAGATCCAGTTCGATGTAACCCACTCGTGCACCCAACTGATCTTCAGCATCT
TTTACTTTCACCAGCGTTTCTGGGTGAGCAAAAACAGGAAGGCAAAATGCCGCAAAAAAGGGAATAAGGG
CGACACGGAAATGTTGAATACTCATACTCTTCCTTTTTCAATATTATTGAAGCATTTATCAGGGTTATTG
TCTCATGAGCGGATACATATTTGAATGTATTTAGAAAAATAAACAAATAGGGGTTCCGCGCACATTTCCC
CGAAAAGTGCCACCTGACGTCTAAGAAACCATTATTATCATGACATTAACCTATAAAAATAGGCGTATCA
CGAGGCCCTTTCGTCTCGCGCGTTTCGGTGATGACGGTGAAAACCTCTGACACATGCAGCTCCCGGAGAC
GGTCACAGCTTGTCTGTAAGCGGATGCCGGGAGCAGACAAGCCCGTCAGGGCGCGTCAGCGGGTGTTGGC
GGGTGTCGGGGCTGGCTTAACTATGCGGCATCAGAGCAGATTGTACTGAGAGTGCACCATATGCGGTGTG
AAATACCGCACAGATGCGTAAGGAGAAAATACCGCATCAGGCGCCATTCGCCATTCAGGCTGCGCAACTG
TTGGGAAGGGCGATCGGTGCGGGCCTCTTCGCTATTACGCCAGCTGGCGAAAGGGGGATGTGCTGCAAGG
CGATTAAGTTGGGTAACGCCAGGGTTTTCCCAGTCACGACGTTGTAAAACGACGGCCAGTGAATTCGAGC
TCGGTACCCCATCCTCAGGTGTCCGTTCCTCCTTCTGGATCAGGCCCAGATGTTCATGTCATCTCTGCCC
TTCCCCCACCGTGACATTTCCCCAGCCCCGAGGCGGAATGGGCTGTTCTCTCCCTCCCGGCTCTGTCTGG
CTCTGCAGCCGAGGAACAGGTGTCACTCCTCCATCTCCCAGGAGCAGCCGGGGATCCAGCAGGCCTGTCC
CTGTCCACGCGGGCTGTGGGATTCAAGGACCAGGATGAGCCGAGCCTGAACTCTCCCCTCTTTATCTCTC
AGCAGATTCCAGAAACAAGAAAAAGGAAAGACAAAGGGAAGGGACGGGAGCCCTGGAGAAGCCCGACCCT
GTGGCCGCCGGGTCTCCTGGGCTGAAGTCTCCCCAAGCCCCCTCGGCCGGGCCCCCTTATGGTTGGGAGC
AGCTGTCCAAGGCACCGCACCGGGGACGCCCCTCCCTCTGTGCCCACCCCCCTGTCCCCCGAGCTGACCA
GCGTCATGGCTGCTACGTGTGCGGGAAGAGCTTTGCCTGGCGCTCCACACTGGTGGAGCACGTCTACAGT
CACACTGGCGAGAAGCCCTTCCACTGCACTGACTGCGGCAAGGGCTTCGGCCACGCTTCCTCCCTGAGCA
AACACCGGGCCATCCATCGTGGGGAGCGGCCCCACCGCTGTCTGGAGTGTGGCCGGGCCTTCACGCAGCG
CTCGGCGCTGACTTCGCACCTGCGCGTCCACACCGGCGAGAAACCCTATGGCTGCGCCGACTGTGGCCGC
CGCTTCAGCCAGAGCTCTGCCCTCTACCAGCACCGGCGCGTGCACAGCGGCGAGACCCCCTTCCCCTGCC
CGGACTGTGGCCGCGCCTTCGCCTACCCCTCGGACCTGCGGCGCCACGTGCGCACCCACACCGGCGAGAA
GCCCTACCCGTGCCCGGACTGCGGGCGCTGCTTCCGCCAGAGCTCGGAGATGGCAGCCCACAGGCGCACC
CACAGCGGCGAGAAGCCCTACCCCTGCCCGCAGTGCGGCCGCCGCTTTGGCCAGAAGTCAGCCGTGGCCA
AACACCAGTGGGTTCATCGGCCCGGGGCCGGGGGCCACAGGGGCCGGGTCGCCGGGCGTCTGTCTGTGAC
CCTGACCCCTGGCCACGGAGACCTGGACCCGCCCGTGGGCTTCCAGCTGTACCCGGAGATATTCCAGGAG
TGTGGGGGGATTCCAACTACTGCAAGCGAGAATCTTTATTTTCAGGGCGCCGCCAAATTCAAAGAAACCG
CTGCTGCTAAATTCGAACGCCAGCACATGGACAGCGGAGGTGGAGGTTCGAGCGGTCCCTCGGGTTCGTC
GAGCCTGGAAGTTCTGTTCCAGGGGCCCCTGTCGTCGAGCGGTCCCTCGGGTTCGATGGTGAGCAAAGGC
GAGGAGCTGTTCACCGGGGTGGTGCCCATCCTGGTCGAGCTGGACGGCGACGTAAACGGCCACAAGTTCA
GCGTGTCCGGCGAGGGCGAGGGCGATGCCACCTACGGCAAGCTGACCCTGAAGTTCATCTGCACCACCGG
CAAGCTGCCCGTGCCCTGGCCCACCCTCGTGACCACCCTGACCTACGGCGTGCAGTGCTTCAGCCGCTAC
CCCGACCACATGAAGCAGCACGACTTCTTCAAGTCCGCCATGCCCGAAGGCTACGTCCAGGAGCGCACCA
TCTTCTTCAAGGACGACGGCAACTACAAGACCCGCGCCGAGGTGAAGTTCGAGGGCGACACCCTGGTGAA
CCGCATCGAGCTGAAGGGCATCGACTTCAAGGAGGACGGCAACATCCTGGGGCACAAGCTGGAGTACAAC
TACAACAGCCACAACGTCTATATCATGGCCGACAAGCAGAAGAACGGCATCAAGGTGAACTTCAAGATCC
GCCACAACATCGAGGACGGCAGCGTGCAGCTCGCCGACCACTACCAGCAGAACACCCCCATCGGCGACGG
CCCCGTGCTGCTGCCCGACAACCACTACCTGAGCACCCAGTCCGCCCTGAGCAAAGACCCCAACGAGAAG
CGCGATCACATGGTCCTTAAGGAGTTCGTGACCGCCGCCGGGATCACTCTCGGCATGGACGAGCTGTACA
AGTAATGATCTAGAGTCGAGTTAATTAAGAATTCCGCCCCCCCCCCTCTCCCTCCCCCCCCCTAACGTTA
CTGGCCGAAGCCGCTTGGAATAAGGCCGGTGTGCGTTTGTCTATATGTTATTTTCCACCATATTGCCGTC
TTTTGGCAATGTGAGGGCCCGGAAACCTGGCCCTGTCTTCTTGACGAGCATTCCTAGGGGTCTTTCCCCT
CTCGCCAAAGGAATGCAGGGTCTGTTGAATGTCGTGAAGGAAGCAGTTCCTCTGGAAGCTTCTTGAAGAC
AAACAACGTCTGTAGCGACCCTTTGCAGGCAGCGGAACCCCCCACCTGGCGACAGGTGCCTCTGCGGCCA
AAAGCCACGTGTATAAGATACACCTGCAAAGGCGGCACAACCCCAGTGCCACGTTGTGAGTTGGATAGTT
GTGGAAAGAGTCAAATGGCTCTCCTCAAGCGTATTCAACAAGGGGCTGAAGGATGCCCAGAAGGTACCCC
ATTGTATGGGATCTGATCTGGGGCCTCGGTGCACATGCTTTACATGTGTTTAGTCGAGGTTAAAAAAACG
TCTAGGCCCCCCGAACCACGGGGACGTGGTTTTCCTTTGAAAAACACGATGATAATATGGCCACAACCTG
TTACATTGCACAAGATAAAAATATATCATCACGAACAGTAAAACTGTCTGCTTACATAAACAGTAATACA
AGGGGTGTTATGGGATCGGCCATTGAACAAGATGGATTGCACGCAGGTTCTCCGGCCGCTTGGGTGGAGA
GGCTATTCGGCTATGACTGGGCACAACAGACAATCGGCTGCTCTGATGCCGCCGTGTTCCGGCTGTCAGC
GCAGGGGCGCCCGGTTCTTTTTGTCAAGACCGACCTGTCCGGTGCCCTGAATGAACTGCAGGACGAGGCA
GCGCGGCTATCGTGGCTGGCCACGACGGGCGTTCCTTGCGCAGCTGTGCTCGACGTTGTCACTGAAGCGG
GAAGGGACTGGCTGCTATTGGGCGAAGTGCCGGGGCAGGATCTCCTGTCATCTCACCTTGCTCCTGCCGA
GAAAGTATCCATCATGGCTGATGCAATGCGGCGGCTGCATACGCTTGATCCGGCTACCTGCCCATTCGAC
CACCAAGCGAAACATCGCATCGAGCGAGCACGTACTCGGATGGAAGCCGGTCTTGTCGATCAGGATGATC
TGGACGAAGAGCATCAGGGGCTCGCGCCAGCCGAACTGTTCGCCAGGCTCAAGGCGCGCATGCCCGACGG
CGAGGATCTCGTCGTGACCCATGGCGATGCCTGCTTGCCGAATATCATGGTGGAAAATGGCCGCTTTTCT
GGATTCATCGACTGTGGCCGGCTGGGTGTGGCGGACCGCTATCAGGACATAGCGTTGGCTACCCGTGATA
TTGCTGAAGAGCTTGGCGGCGAATGGGCTGACCGCTTCCTCGTGCTTTACGGTATCGCCGCTCCCGATTC
GCAGCGCATCGCCTTCTATCGCCTTCTTGACGAGTTCTTCTGAGTCCGGCCTTAAAAGTGACTATCTAGA
CATTACGGGAGGCCCGAGATGGGCTCAGGGGCCCGAACCTCTGCGGCGGCCTGCAGGGAGGTCCCAGAAT
CTAGGGCAAGAGCTGGCCCTGGGGTGCGGACAGTCTGATCTTGGGCCCTTAGCAGCCTCCTCTGCCAGCA
CCTTGCTCCCCACTGCCCAGGGCTCTCCAAGGCCCCCTCTACTGAGGCAGGGCTGAGTTGAGAACCCCCA
GACCTACATAAGGGGAACCAAAAGCTGTTTCTCAGCCCAGAGGTGCTAAGAGGACTGAGGTAGAGGAGAA
CCTTGTTTTACCCATTGTCTTTTTAAATTTTTTATCATTATTTTTATTCTTGTGACCCTCCCAGAACACA
ATACTCATTGTCTTTTTATTTATTTATTTATTTATTTCTGAGACAGCTTCCTGCTCTGTCACCCAGGCTG
GAGTGCAGTGGTGTGAACAGGGCTAACTGCAGCCTCAACCTGCAGTGCTCAAGGAATCCTCTCCCATCAG
CCTTCCAAATATCTGAGACTACAGGCGGGCAACACTACGGCCAGCTAATTTTTAAATTTTACATAGAGAT
GAGGTTCTCACTGTTGTCCAGGCTGGTCTCAAACTCCTTGGCTGAAGTGATCCTGTCGTCTCGGCTTCCG
CAAGTGCTGGGATTACAGGCGTGAGCTACCACCATGCCTGGCTTCCATTGTCTTTGTGTGTGTGTGTGTG
TGATGGGGTTTTGCTCTTGTTGCCCAGGCTGGAGTGCAATAGCGCAATCTCAGCTCACTGCAACCTCTGC
CTCCAGAGTTCAAGCAATTCTCCTTCCTCAGCCTCCCAAGTAGCTGGGACTACAGGCACCCACCACCTCC
ATTGTCTTTTTACTGCCCAAGTTAAAATCCTGTGACTGTGTACTGGATCTGGCCT
